Addgene plasmid #51785: pRS307
Purpose: (Empty Backbone) an integrating (YIp) vector with a LYS2 selectable marker
Depositing lab: David Stillman. Depositing organization: University of Utah. Publication: pRS yeast vectors with a LYS2 marker. Eriksson P, Thomas LR, Thorburn A, Stillman DJ. Biotechniques. 2004 Feb;36(2):212-3. 10.2144/04362BM01 PubMed 14989082.
Backbone
  Vector backbone: pRS306 and pRS317
  Modifications to backbone: pRS317 was cleaved at the ApaLI site common to the pRS vectors, the ends were blunted with the Klenow fragment of DNA polymerase, the DNA was cleaved with EcoRI, and the 5.57-kb ApaLI (blunt)/EcoRI fragment was purified. pRS306 was cleaved with NdeI, the ends were blunted with the Klenow fragment of DNA polymerase, cleaved with EcoRI, and the 2.65-kb NdeI (blunt)/EcoRI fragment was purified. The two fragments were ligated to create pRS307.
  Vector type: Yeast Expression
  Selectable markers: LYS2
Growth in bacteria
  Bacterial resistance: Ampicillin, 100 μg/mL
  Growth temperature: 37°C
  Growth strain: DH5alpha
  Copy number: High Copy
Gene/Insert
  Cloning method: Restriction Enzyme
  Sequencing primers: 5′ M13-F20; 3′ M13R
Terms and licenses: Academic/Nonprofit Terms; Industry Terms: Not Available to Industry
How to cite: pRS307 was a gift from David Stillman (Addgene plasmid # 51785 ; http://n2t.net/addgene:51785 ; RRID:Addgene_51785)
