[The description below was written by a language model from this plasmid's Addgene catalogue record and pLannotate feature annotations shown in this document.]
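Description:
pRS307 is an empty-backbone yeast integrating (YIp) vector of the pRS series, carrying the Saccharomyces cerevisiae LYS2 gene as its selectable marker. It was assembled by ligating two restriction fragments: a roughly 5.57 kb blunted-ApaLI/EcoRI piece from pRS317, which supplies the LYS2 marker, and a roughly 2.65 kb blunted-NdeI/EcoRI piece from the integrating vector pRS306. The resulting plasmid is 8,217 bp. The feature table shows no yeast replication origin or centromere, consistent with the YIp designation: the plasmid cannot be maintained autonomously in yeast and must recombine into the genome to give stable Lys+ transformants in a lys2 host. In E. coli it is propagated at high copy from a ColE1/pUC-type origin with ampicillin selection through the bla gene and its promoter. An f1 origin is also present, which would allow single-stranded DNA production with helper phage.

The LYS2 coding sequence, encoding alpha-aminoadipate reductase of the lysine biosynthetic pathway, is driven by its native promoter and occupies about half of the plasmid. A short fragment of the neighbouring RAD16 gene was annotated beside it, presumably carried along with the genomic LYS2 segment. A URA3 promoter fragment and small bom, rop and lacI fragments also appear, and look like backbone and construction remnants rather than functional elements. The cloning region is the pBluescript-type polylinker, flanked by T7 and T3 promoters and set within a lacZα fragment under the lac promoter, operator and CAP site. This arrangement is the one normally used for blue/white screening, and inserts can be sequenced with standard M13 primers. There is no insert, and no yeast promoter is provided for expression. The vector is used for cloning a gene of interest with its own regulatory sequences and integrating it into the yeast chromosome under lysine selection.
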