Features (pLannotate 1.2.2; 19 found; start..end, strand, type, name):
    137..184     +  misc_feature   bom (fragment): basis of mobility region from pBR322
    190..328     +  promoter       URA3 promoter (fragment): S. cerevisiae URA3
    338..586     +  CDS            RAD16 (fragment): RAD16_YEAST - Experimental evidence at protein level: Swiss-Prot protein existence level 1. Component of the global genome repair (GGR) complex which promotes global genome nucleotide excision repair (GG-NER) which removes DNA damage from nontranscribing DNA. Involved in differential repair of DNA after UV damage. Will repair preferentially the MAT-alpha locus compared with the HML-alpha locus. From Saccharomyces cerevisiae (strain ATCC 204508 / S288c) (Baker's yeast).
    717..4895    -  CDS            LYS2: alpha-aminoadipate reductase, required for lysine biosynthesis; S. cerevisiae LYS2; yeast auxotrophic marker
   4896..5135    -  promoter       LYS2 promoter: S. cerevisiae LYS2
   5140..5191    +  misc_feature   bom (fragment): basis of mobility region from pBR322
   5219..5647    -  rep_origin     f1 ori (sequence partly withheld): f1 bacteriophage origin of replication; arrow indicates direction of (+) strand synthesis
   5651..5808    -  CDS            lacZα (fragment): LacZα fragment of β-galactosidase; lacZ fragment
   5811..5829    +  promoter       T7 promoter: promoter for bacteriophage T7 RNA polymerase
   5838..5945    +  misc_feature   MCS: pBluescript multiple cloning site
   5957..5975    -  promoter       T3 promoter: promoter for bacteriophage T3 RNA polymerase
   6020..6036    -  protein_bind   lac operator: The lac repressor binds to the lac operator to inhibit transcription in E. coli. This inhibition can be relieved by adding lactose or isopropyl-β-D-thiogalactopyranoside (IPTG). lac repressor encoded by lacI
   6044..6074    -  promoter       lac promoter: promoter for the E. coli lac operon
   6089..6110    -  protein_bind   CAP binding site: CAP binding activates transcription in the presence of cAMP. E. coli catabolite activator protein
   6123..6215    -  CDS            lacI (fragment): lac repressor; lacI; The lac repressor binds to the lac operator to inhibit transcription in E. coli. This inhibition can be relieved by adding lactose or isopropyl-β-D-thiogalactopyranoside (IPTG).
   6398..6986    -  rep_origin     ori: high-copy-number ColE1/pMB1/pBR322/pUC origin of replication
   7157..8017    -  CDS            AmpR: β-lactamase; bla; confers resistance to ampicillin, carbenicillin, and related antibiotics
   8018..8122    -  promoter       AmpR promoter: bla
   8217..35      +  CDS            rop (fragment) (across the origin): Rop protein, which maintains plasmids at low copy number; rop
>Addgene plasmid #51785 | pRS307 | depositor full sequence | sequence record 79427 | pRS307 sequence 8217 bps
TCGCGCGTTTCGGTGATGACGGTGAAAACCTCTGACACATGCAGCTCCCGGAGACGGTCACAGCTTGTCT
GTAAGCGGATGCCGGGAGCAGACAAGCCCGTCAGGGCGCGTCAGCGGGTGTTGGCGGGTGTCGGGGCTGG
CTTAACTATGCGGCATCAGAGCAGATTGTACTGAGAGTGCACCACGCTTTTCAATTCAATTCATCATTTT
TTTTTTATTCTTTTTTTTGATTTCGGTTTCTTTGAAATTTTTTTGATTCGGTAATCTCCGAACAGAAGGA
AGAACGAAGGAAGGAGCACAGACTTAGATTGGTATATATACGCATATGCACCATATAGCTTCGCAAGTAT
TCATTTTAGACCCATGGTGGAACCCTAGTGTTGAATGGCAAAGTGGTGATAGAGTTCATAGAATTGGTCA
GTATCGACCTGTGAAGATCACAAGGTTTTGCATTGAGGATAGTATAGAAGCAAGAATCATTGAATTACAG
GAAAAAAAGGCAAATATGATTCATGCTACAATAAACCAAGATGAAGCTGCCATTAGCAGACTAACGCCAG
CTGATTTACAGTTCTTATTCAATAACTAATATTTTATTCTCTTATTATATATTATTCTCGGAGTTTTTAA
GTGACATCACCCGAAAAGAAGCTAAGTCTTTCTCCTAATTCATATTTAATTATTGTACATGGACATATCA
TACGTAATGCTCAACCTTAAGCTGCTGCGGAGCTTCCACGAGCACCAGCACCTGAAGCAACTAGACTTAT
TTGCGCTTGAGTTAGTTCTATACTTGGCAGTGGAAGTTTGTCATTATGAGTTGGTGGAGGTAAAAATCCA
ACCTTGTTTAAAAATGCAATATATATACCAACCTCTTCTGGAGTAACACCTATTCCATTAGACCAATCAA
CACCTGTCCATGCGGTGTCTTTCTTTAAAGATGCCACGGCGTTCCTATCGTCTAGTTCCGGAGCTTTGGT
ACTTTCAGGTAAGTTGTCTAAGACCATGTGTAGCAAAGGATACAACGCATTTTCTTCATTCCTGTCAATA
ACAGACGCCTCCAATGATTTCTTCCATTTAGAATAGCTTTCGATTTCGACATCGTAACCATAATCGTGTA
AAGTATACAAGTAGTCTTTGAATAATATTCTTGGGTGACCCGTTACTTGAGCAACGGCCAATTCATTTTC
TTTGGGAGGATTCAAAGACGTAGCAACAACAACACGAGCAACATGATCTACTGGAACCATATTCACGGAA
TTTTCGATATCTGGAATCTTACCTAATTGGACTGAACCTTTCAAAAATCTCAATAAGAAATCATCTGTGT
TTGAAGAACCATTGGCAGAGGCACCTGTTACGTAACCTGGTCTGACAATACACCCACGTAGGCCCCTTTC
ACCTGCACGTCTAATGATGTACTCAGCAGCCCATTTGGACTGACCATATCCACCAGTGAGCCCGCTTGCA
GAGTTCATTAAATCGTCTGATTCTAAAATGCCTGGCTTCCCTTCGCTAACAAGTTTATCTGACAAATTAA
AGTAGTATTCAGTGTCAAGAGTAGAAGTGGAGGAAACAAAGTCAAAGAACTTTGGCTTGCCGACGGCGGC
TAAGCTCATAACATTGATAGTTGAAATAACATTTGGATCCCTCAATTTGGCATATGGATAAACCCAGTGA
ACTAACGCACCATTATGGATAATTATATCAACTGTGTTTGCCAAATCCATCCACTTCTCATCTGAAAGAC
CAAATTGGCTTTTAGATAAATCGCCTAATACAACTTTAATATTTGAGGCAAATTTTTCGTTCCAAGTACC
ATAGGTGATACCTGCCTTTTGTAATCTTGCAAATGCAGCTTCTTCATCCTTGGCCCTGACGTGGGCAAAC
ACTTTGAAACTGTAGTTCTTTGGAGAACGTCCTAACAAATCTGCAAGGATGTAGGAGCCCAGAAATCCTG
TGACACCGGTAACAAACACATTAATTGTTGTTTTTCCTTCGGCACTATTAGGTTCAACAAAATATTCTCG
AGAGGGGTACGAACTTGGTAGCGTCTCAACCAATTTCTTGGCGTCTTCCGCATAATTTGCAGTGACATTT
TCGACGACCTCACCTTGAGATGATCCACCCGATGATTTAATTCTGTCAATTTCCGCGGCAAAGGCCTTTA
TCGTTGGATACTTGAAAATTGTGCCCAATGGTAAATCAACTTGCAGCTTTTTCTTTAAGGTAAAAATCAT
TTTGGTAGCCAAGATAGAATGACCACCTAAATCGAAAAACGAATCATCTGGTGATACAGATGCTGGCTTG
GTAGGTAATATACTTAACCATAAGTCTCTAACCTCGCGCTCAACATTGGTAAACTGAGAGTCGTCAGTTT
CAGAAACTGTATTTTCAGCTACCAAATTTAATTGCTTGGGAGTTGGGAATTGAAGTTTAGGCTTATCAAC
TTTACCATTTGGATTCAATGGTAGTTTATCCATAACCACAATCAAGGAAGGCATAGCATAGCTAGCCAAT
CTTTTCTTTAAGAAAGTCCTGATGTCCTTGGATAAAAGATGGTAACCGATTAAGCCCTTAACTATAGGGT
CAGTTTCAACCTCCTTTGGAACATCACTTTGGAACTTAGACAAGTCATCTGGCTTGTCAAATCTTGGGAC
CATAAATGTGATCAATGTTGGCTCATTGTCGGCATTTTTGCGAACTAAAGTAATGTTTTCTCTTACCAAT
GGATGTTGGGAAATGTGCGTATCTATTTCTCCTAATTCGATTCTGAACCCACGAATTTTAACTTGATCAT
CAGCCCTACCGCAACATTCACAGTCACCGTTTGGTAGATAACGACCTAAATCACCCGTTCTGTACAATCT
ATCTCTTGGACCTAACCAGAATTGTCTCCAAGGTTCACCATTATCCTTATCCAAATAATTCCAGTGATCT
TTTTCAACAAACCAGTTGTTCACAAATTTTTCTTTATTCAATTCTGGTAATCCTCTATAACCTTCGGCCA
AACCACCTGCACGAACATAAATCTCACCTATTTCGCCAATACCACATATTTGAGTACGATCGTTCCTGTT
AACAACTAGTAGCTGAACGTTCAACATACCTTTACCAGCAGGCATGACATCTTTCAATTTTTTCAAAAAG
TTTGGATCGTCATTTTTTGATTTAACTTCGAAATAAGAAACTGCACGCTGTGTTTCAGTGGTACCGTACA
TATTAACAATACGGCAATTTTCTGCCAAGGTTTGTAACCTCAGACAATCACGTTTTGTTAAAATGTCACC
CACAAAGAACGCATGATGTAACTTAGGGAATGGTGTAGTAGCTTGGGCAGTAAGTAATTGACCCATGGCA
GGTGTTAAATGGGTAACTGTGCAACCATACTTACTCATCCATTCCGCTAAACGGCCCGGTGTACCAATAT
CATCTTGAGTAGGGACATACAATTGGGCACCTAAAAATAATGGTGTAAACATATCTCTTTGAATTGGATC
ATGTGCAATACCGCTCAGCATTGTGAATTTATCATTTTCTGTTAAGTTGAACCTTTTGGACATCCAATTG
AAATAATAAGCCAAGGAAAAATGTCTACCAAGAACACCCTTAGGAATACCTTCGGAACCAGATGTGAAAG
ATAGGGTTGGGTTGGAATCTGGTCCAACTACAACACCTGTTCTGGTGTCTTTGTAGTGATCATATGGAGC
CAAAACATCCTCGCCATTGTCCAATTTGCCACCTTCAATGGTACCATTTTCTTGAATAGCGATGGAATTG
ATTCTTGAAACAATCTCCAATTCATCATTGATGTAATCTTCTACTAGTTGATCCAATTGTCCAGCAGCTC
TAATAACAATCAACCCACGTGGTTTAGCAACACCTAAGTAAATGGTTTGTCTGGCTGGGGGATATGCAGG
GTCGATAACTGAAAAGGTTGCGCCGGCTTTCAAGACACCCATCACACATACCATCAAATCCACACCCCTA
GAAGAATAGATCATCACTACATCACCTCTTTTGATACCTGTTTTAATCAAATAATGGGCAACTATGTTAG
AAGTGCGGTTGATGTCGCGATAAGTGAAAGAACGGGACTTGTCGGAATTTAGTGTTGGAGTCTCCACAAC
ACAGGTTCTCTCTGGGAAGGCTTCAGCATTGTCCTGGAAAATGTCGTGAATACACCCCACGAAATCGCAC
CAGCCCAAGTTCTTAGTTGGATCAGGTAAACTATCCTTGGATGATGCGGTGATCAGAGAGATTTTAGTTA
TGCAATTGGATGGATCGCTTAGCGCAGCAGTCAAATATTGAGTAAATTGGTCCGCAACAATGGTTACTCT
TTCATTCGAATACAGTAAGCTGTTATAAATTAAGTTCAAAACATGCGCATTATTACTGGTATCCAAATTC
AAAGCAAAGTCCACTAAATGATGCTTGAACTCGTCTAATTTGAAATCTTGGTTTTCCAAAAAGGCCAAAC
GGAACAACTGAGGGGTCCTTTCCAGATCTTGGCAACTTTGAATTTTTTCAGCTAGCTCGTCAAAGGAAAA
ATTGGCCTCAATAGAATTGAGCTTGTTCAACTCATTGTTAATTGTAGAATACAGCTCATTAAATGACCAC
GTTGGTTGAATATTGAATCTTAAGATTTTGTTATTCGCAATATAAAGAACAATATCATCGTCACCGGTTA
CTCTATATATCAATGCAGCCCATACACTCAAAGCGACAGCGTATTTGTTAGAAAAACTATCATGAGGCAC
ATCGAGCTGAGGTAGCTGTAACGAATATGTAGCTTGTTTCGTATAAGGTTCTTGTTGTGGGCGTAAAAAG
TCATGTGGTAACACTGAAAGAGTTGGATTATCCAACTTCTCTATCCAGACCTTTTCGTTAGTCATTAGTG
AGTAACTCTGTGATATCTCTCTATAATTAGCAGTTTTTCACTGAAATTCCAGGAAAGGTAATAAACTCAG
ATTTTTTTTTATACTATTGGCTGCTTGTTACTTATATATCTTGAACTTCTCCCAGCGGGTCTTCAAATAC
ATTTGGGCGATGTTCATGTTCATTAGGCAGGTATTTCGACATTGAGTCACACGCGAAAAACCGCCGGAAT
TTTTTATGTAATTGCAAGTGGAATTGATCTATGCGGTGTGAAATACCGCACAGATGCGTAAGGAGAAAAT
ACCGCATCAGGAAATTGTAAGCGTTAATATTTTGTTAAAATTCGCGTTAAATTTTTGTTAAATCAGCTCA
TTTTTTAACCAATAGGCCGAAATCGGCAAAATCCCTTATAAATCAAAAGAATAGACCGAGATAGGGT
[37 nt withheld, positions 5318-5354]
AAAGAACGTGGACTCCAACGTCAAAGG
[49 nt withheld, positions 5382-5430]
T
[91 nt withheld, positions 5432-5522]
G
[124 nt withheld, positions 5524-5647]
CCATTCGCCATTCAGGCTGCGCAACTGTTGGGAAGGGCGATCGGTGCGGGCCTCTTCGCTATTACGCCAG
CTGGCGAAAGGGGGATGTGCTGCAAGGCGATTAAGTTGGGTAACGCCAGGGTTTTCCCAGTCACGACGTT
GTAAAACGACGGCCAGTGAATTGTAATACGACTCACTATAGGGCGAATTGGAGCTCCACCGCGGTGGCGG
CCGCTCTAGAACTAGTGGATCCCCCGGGCTGCAGGAATTCGATATCAAGCTTATCGATACCGTCGACCTC
GAGGGGGGGCCCGGTACCAGCTTTTGTTCCCTTTAGTGAGGGTTAATTCCGAGCTTGGCGTAATCATGGT
CATAGCTGTTTCCTGTGTGAAATTGTTATCCGCTCACAATTCCACACAACATAGGAGCCGGAAGCATAAA
GTGTAAAGCCTGGGGTGCCTAATGAGTGAGGTAACTCACATTAATTGCGTTGCGCTCACTGCCCGCTTTC
CAGTCGGGAAACCTGTCGTGCCAGCTGCATTAATGAATCGGCCAACGCGCGGGGAGAGGCGGTTTGCGTA
TTGGGCGCTCTTCCGCTTCCTCGCTCACTGACTCGCTGCGCTCGGTCGTTCGGCTGCGGCGAGCGGTATC
AGCTCACTCAAAGGCGGTAATACGGTTATCCACAGAATCAGGGGATAACGCAGGAAAGAACATGTGAGCA
AAAGGCCAGCAAAAGGCCAGGAACCGTAAAAAGGCCGCGTTGCTGGCGTTTTTCCATAGGCTCGGCCCCC
CTGACGAGCATCACAAAAATCGACGCTCAAGTCAGAGGTGGCGAAACCCGACAGGACTATAAAGATACCA
GGCGTTCCCCCCTGGAAGCTCCCTCGTGCGCTCTCCTGTTCCGACCCTGCCGCTTACCGGATACCTGTCC
GCCTTTCTCCCTTCGGGAAGCGTGGCGCTTTCTCAATGCTCACGCTGTAGGTATCTCAGTTCGGTGTAGG
TCGTTCGCTCCAAGCTGGGCTGTGTGCACGAACCCCCCGTTCAGCCCGACCGCTGCGCCTTATCCGGTAA
CTATCGTCTTGAGTCCAACCCGGTAAGACACGACTTATCGCCACTGGCAGCAGCCACTGGTAACAGGATT
AGCAGAGCGAGGTATGTAGGCGGTGCTACAGAGTTCTTGAAGTGGTGGCCTAACTACGGCTACACTAGAA
GGACAGTATTTGGTATCTGCGCTCTGCTGAAGCCAGTTACCTTCGGAAAAAGAGTTGGTAGCTCTTGATC
CGGCAAACAAACCACCGCTGGTAGCGGTGGTTTTTTTGTTTGCAAGCAGCAGATTACGCGCAGAAAAAAA
GGATCTCAAGAAGATCCTTTGATCTTTTCTACGGGGTCTGACGCTCAGTGGAACGAAAACTCACGTTAAG
GGATTTTGGTCATGAGATTATCAAAAAGGATCTTCACCTAGATCCTTTTAAATTAAAAATGAAGTTTTAA
ATCAATCTAAAGTATATATGAGTAAACTTGGTCTGACAGTTACCAATGCTTAATCAGTGAGGCACCTATC
TCAGCGATCTGTCTATTTCGTTCATCCATAGTTGCCTGACTGCCCGTCGTGTAGATAACTACGATACGGG
AGGGCTTACCATCTGGCCCCAGTGCTGCAATGATACCGCGAGACCCACGCTCACCGGCTCCAGATTTATC
AGCAATAAACCAGCCAGCCGGAAGGGCCGAGCGCAGAAGTGGTCCTGCAACTTTATCCGCCTCCATCCAG
TCTATTAATTGTTGCCGGGAAGCTAGAGTAAGTAGTTCGCCAGTTAATAGTTTGCGCAACGTTGTTGCCA
TTGCTACAGGCATCGTGGTGTCACGCTCGTCGTTTGGTATGGCTTCATTCAGCTCCGGTTCCCAACGATC
AAGGCGAGTTACATGATCCCCCATGTTGTGAAAAAAAGCGGTTAGCTCCTTCGGTCCTCCGATCGTTGTC
AGAAGTAAGTTGGCCGCAGTGTTATCACTCATGGTTATGGCAGCACTGCATAATTCTCTTACTGTCATGC
CATCCGTAAGATGCTTTTCTGTGACTGGTGAGTACTCAACCAAGTCATTCTGAGAATAGTGTATGCGGCG
ACCGAGTTGCTCTTGCCCGGCGTCAATACGGGATAATACCGCGCCACATAGCAGAACTTTAAAAGTGCTC
ATCATTGGAAAACGTTCTTCGGGGCGAAAACTCTCAAGGATCTTACCGCTGTTGAGATCCAGTTCGATGT
AACCCACTCGTGCACCCAACTGATCTTCAGCATCTTTTACTTTCACCAGCGTTTCTGGGTGAGCAAAAAC
AGGAAGGCAAAATGCCGCAAAAAAGGGAATAAGGGCGACACGGAAATGTTGAATACTCATACTCTTCCTT
TTTCAATATTATTGAAGCATTTATCAGGGTTATTGTCTCATGAGCGGATACATATTTGAATGTATTTAGA
AAAATAAACAAATAGGGGTTCCGCGCACATTTCCCCGAAAAGTGCCACCTGACGTCTAAGAAACCATTAT
TATCATGACATTAACCTATAAAAATAGGCGTATCACGAGGCCCTTTCGTC
