>Addgene plasmid #51785 | pRS307 | addgene partial sequence | sequence record 81348 | M13-Rev 5'-CAGGAAACAGCTATGACC-3'
AAGGGAACAAAAGCTGGTACCGGGCCCCCCCTCGAGGTCGACGGTATCGATAAGCTTGATATCGAATTCC
TGCAGCCCGGGGGATCCACTAGTTCTAGAGCGGCCGCCACCGCGGTGGAGCTCCAATTCGCCCTATAGTG
AGTCGTATTACAATTCACTGGCCGTCGTTTTACAACGTCGTGACTGGGAAAACCCTGGCGTTACCCAACT
TAATCGCCTTGCAGCACATCCCCCTTTCGCCAGCTGGCGTAATAGCGAAGAGGCCCGCACCGATCGCCCT
TCCCAACAGTTGCGCAGCCTGAATGGCGAATGG
[124 nt withheld, positions 314-437]
C
[91 nt withheld, positions 439-529]
A
[49 nt withheld, positions 531-579]
CCTTTGACGTTGGAGTCCACGTTCTTT
[37 nt withheld, positions 607-643]
ACCCTATCTCGGTCTATTCTTTTGATTTATAAGGGATTTTGCCGATTTCGGCCTATTGGTTAAAAAATGA
GCTGATTTAACAAAAATTTAACGCGAATTTTAACAAAATATTAACGCTTACAATTTCCTGATGCGGTATT
TTCTCCTTACGCATCTGTGCGGTATTTCACACCGCATAGATCAATTCCACTTGCAATTACATAAAAAATT
CCGGCGGTTTTTCGCGTGTGACTCAATGTCGAAATACCTGCCTAATGAACATGAACATCGCCCAAATGTA
TTTGAAGA
